Addgene plasmid #118854: pQLinkHD_EBFP2-ECFP
Purpose: fluorescent protein expression with an N-terminal His-tag
Depositing lab: Marc Birtwistle. Depositing organization: Clemson University. Publication: Fluorescence Multiplexing with Spectral Imaging and Combinatorics. Holzapfel HY, Stern AD, Bouhaddou M, Anglin CM, Putur D, Comer S, Birtwistle MR. ACS Comb Sci. 2018 Nov 12;20(11):653-659. doi: 10.1021/acscombsci.8b00101. Epub 2018 Oct 30. PubMed 30339749.
Backbone
  Vector backbone: pQLinkHD
  Vector type: Bacterial Expression
Growth in bacteria
  Bacterial resistance: Ampicillin, 100 μg/mL
  Growth temperature: 37°C
  Growth strain: BL21
  Growth instructions: Use BL21 for protein expression.
  Copy number: High Copy
Gene/Insert
  Gene/Insert name: EBFP2-ECFP
  Mutation: EBFP1.2-I128V/V150I/ D155V/V224R and TGAGGGGLG between FPs
  Tag / fusion protein: His-tag (N terminal on insert)
  Cloning method: Gateway Cloning
  Sequencing primers: 5′ pQE_F CCCGAAAAGTGCCACCTG; 3′ pQE_R GTTCTGAGGTCATTACTGG
Terms and licenses: Academic/Nonprofit Terms; Industry Terms: Not Available to Industry
How to cite: pQLinkHD_EBFP2-ECFP was a gift from Marc Birtwistle (Addgene plasmid # 118854 ; http://n2t.net/addgene:118854 ; RRID:Addgene_118854)
