[The description below was written by a language model from this plasmid's Addgene catalogue record and pLannotate feature annotations shown in this document.]
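Description:
pQLinkHD_EBFP2-ECFP is a bacterial expression plasmid built on the pQLinkHD Gateway destination backbone, designed to produce a His-tagged tandem fluorescent protein in E. coli. It replicates from a high-copy ColE1/pMB1-type origin (a pBR322 bom region and only a fragment of rop are also annotated) and is selected with ampicillin through the AmpR β-lactamase gene. The feature table also shows a cat (chloramphenicol acetyltransferase) coding sequence behind a partial cat promoter, downstream of the expression cassette. The catalogue lists only ampicillin as the selection, so this appears to be a backbone remnant rather than the working marker.

The expression cassette is driven by the bacteriophage T5 promoter, which carries an embedded lac operator and is followed by a second one. A plasmid-borne lacI gene under the lacIq promoter supplies repressor, so transcription is kept low until it is induced with IPTG. The open reading frame begins with an N-terminal histidine tag, followed by an attB1 site left by Gateway recombination, then EBFP2, a short linker, and ECFP. It ends at attB2 and the lambda t0 terminator, with an rrnB T1 terminator further downstream. EBFP2 is recorded as EBFP1.2 carrying four additional substitutions. The annotation software labels the ECFP portion as a fragment, which may reflect an incomplete match to its reference rather than a real truncation.

The stated purpose is expression of the fluorescent protein with an N-terminal His tag, with BL21 named as the expression strain. The tag would allow metal-affinity purification. The associated work concerns fluorescence multiplexing by spectral imaging and combinatorics, where linked blue–cyan pairs like this one would plausibly serve as spectrally distinct probes, although the record does not spell this out.
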