Features (pLannotate 1.2.2; 20 found; start..end, strand, type, name):
     36..80      +  promoter       T5 promoter: bacteriophage T5 promoter for E. coli RNA polymerase, with embedded lac operator
     88..104     +  protein_bind   lac operator: The lac repressor binds to the lac operator to inhibit transcription in E. coli. This inhibition can be relieved by adding lactose or isopropyl-β-D-thiogalactopyranoside (IPTG). lac repressor encoded by lacI
    147..167     +  CDS            7xHis: 6xHis affinity tag
    180..204     +  protein_bind   attB1: mutant version of attB; recombination site for the Gateway® BP reaction BP Clonase™
    207..923     +  CDS            EBFP2: EBFP2 is a basic (constitutively fluorescent) blue fluorescent protein published in 2007, derived from Aequorea victoria. It is reported to be a rapidly-maturing monomer with moderate acid sensitivity.
    961..1583    +  CDS            ECFP (fragment): enhanced CFP mammalian codon-optimized
   1591..1615    -  protein_bind   attB2: mutant version of attB; recombination site for the Gateway® BP reaction BP Clonase™
   1637..1731    +  terminator     lambda t0 terminator: transcription terminator from phage lambda
   1796..1824    +  promoter       cat promoter (fragment): promoter of the E. coli cat gene encoding chloramphenicol acetyltransferase
   1825..2481    +  CDS            cat: CAT_ECOLX - Experimental evidence at protein level: Swiss-Prot protein existence level 1. This enzyme is an effector of chloramphenicol resistance in bacteria. From Escherichia coli. This protein is used as a marker in many commonly used cloning vectors, such as pACYC184.
   2549..2635    +  terminator     rrnB T1 terminator: Escherichia coli rrnB; transcription terminator T1 from the E. coli rrnB gene
   2658..2675    -  promoter       tet promoter (fragment): E. coli promoter for tetracycline efflux protein gene
   2694..2715    -  protein_bind   CAP binding site: CAP binding activates transcription in the presence of cAMP. E. coli catabolite activator protein
   2728..3810    -  CDS            lacI: lac repressor; lacI; The lac repressor binds to the lac operator to inhibit transcription in E. coli. This inhibition can be relieved by adding lactose or isopropyl-β-D-thiogalactopyranoside (IPTG).
   3811..3888    -  promoter       lacIq promoter: lacI (mutant); In the lacIq allele, a single base change in the promoter boosts expression of the lacI gene about 10-fold.
   3937..3978    +  CDS            rop (fragment): Rop protein, which maintains plasmids at low copy number; rop
   4080..4220    +  misc_feature   bom: basis of mobility region from pBR322
   4406..4994    -  rep_origin     ori: high-copy-number ColE1/pMB1/pBR322/pUC origin of replication
   5165..6025    -  CDS            AmpR: β-lactamase; bla; confers resistance to ampicillin, carbenicillin, and related antibiotics
   6026..6130    -  promoter       AmpR promoter: bla
>Addgene plasmid #118854 | pQLinkHD_EBFP2-ECFP | addgene full sequence | sequence record 266443 | Addgene NGS Result
CTCGAGCTTAATTAACAACACCATTTGTCGAGAAATCATAAAAAATTTATTTGCTTTGTGAGCGGATAAC
AATTATAATAGATTCAATTGTGAGCGGATAACAATTTCACACAGAATTCATTAAAGAGGAGAAATTAACT
ATGAAACATCACCATCACCATCACCATGGTGCTGCAGGTACAAGTTTGTACAAAAAAGCAGGCTTCATGG
TGAGCAAGGGCGAGGAGCTGTTCACCGGGGTGGTGCCCATCCTGGTCGAGCTGGACGGCGACGTAAACGG
CCACAAGTTCAGCGTGAGGGGCGAGGGCGAGGGCGATGCCACCAACGGCAAGCTGACCCTGAAGTTCATC
TGCACCACCGGCAAGCTGCCCGTGCCCTGGCCCACCCTCGTGACCACCCTGAGCCACGGCGTGCAGTGCT
TCGCCCGCTACCCCGACCACATGAAGCAGCACGACTTCTTCAAGTCCGCCATGCCCGAAGGCTACGTCCA
GGAGCGCACCATCTTCTTCAAGGACGACGGCACCTACAAGACCCGCGCCGAGGTGAAGTTCGAGGGCGAC
ACCCTAGTGAACCGCATCGAGCTGAAGGGCGTCGACTTCAAGGAGGACGGCAACATCCTGGGGCACAAGC
TGGAGTACAACTTCAACAGCCACAACATCTATATCATGGCCGTCAAGCAGAAGAACGGCATCAAGGTGAA
CTTCAAGATCCGCCACAACGTGGAGGACGGCAGCGTGCAGCTCGCCGACCACTACCAGCAGAACACCCCC
ATCGGCGACGGCCCCGTGCTGCTGCCCGACAGCCACTACCTGAGCACCCAGTCCGTGCTGAGCAAAGACC
CCAACGAGAAGCGCGATCACATGGTCCTGCTGGAGTTCCGCACCGCCGCCGGGATCACTCTCGGCATGGA
CGAGCTGTACAAGACCGGTGCCGGAGGTGGGGGCCTAGGAATGGTGAGCAAGGGCGAGGGCGATGCCACC
TACGGCAAGCTGACCCTGAAGTTCATCTGCACCACCGGCAAGCTGCCCGTGCCCTGGCCCACCCTCGTGA
CCACCCTGACCTGGGGCGTGCAGTGCTTCAGCCGCTACCCCGACCACATGAAGCAGCACGACTTCTTCAA
GTCCGCCATGCCCGAAGGCTACGTCCAGGAGCGCACCATCTTCTTCAAGGGCGACGGCAACTACAAGACC
CGCGCCGAGGTGAAGTTCGAGGGCGACACCCTGGTGAACCGCATCGAGCTGAAGGGCATCGACTTCAAGG
AGGACGGCAACATCCTGGGGCACAAGCTGGAGTACAACTACATCAGCCACAACGTCTATATCACCGCCGA
CAAGCAGAAGAACGGCATCAAGGCCAACTTCAAGATCCGCCACAACATCGAGGACGGCAGCGTGCAGCTC
GCCGACCACTACCAGCAGAACACCCCCATCGGCGACGGCCCCGTGCTGCTGCCCGACAACCACTACCTGA
GCACCCAGTCCGCCCTGAGCAAAGACCCCAACGAGAAGCGCGATCACATGGTCCTGCTGGAGTTCGTGAC
CGCCGCCGGGATCACTCTCGGCATGGACGAGCTGTACAAGTAAAAGCTTGACCCAGCTTTCTTGTACAAA
GTGGTAAGCTTAATTAGCTGAGCTTGGACTCCTGTTGATAGATCCAGTAATGACCTCAGAACTCCATCTG
GATTTGTTCAGAACGCTCGGTTGCCGCCGGGCGTTTTTTATTGGTGAGAATCCAAGTAACAACACCATTT
AAATGGAGTGGTTACAAATGGAGTGGTTAATTAAGGCTAGCTTGGCGAGATTTTCAGGAGCTAAGGAAGC
TAAAATGGAGAAAAAAATCACTGGATATACCACCGTTGATATATCCCAATGGCATCGTAAAGAACATTTT
GAGGCATTTCAGTCAGTTGCTCAATGTACCTATAACCAGACCGTTCAGCTGGATATTACGGCCTTTTTAA
AGACCGTAAAGAAAAATAAGCACAAGTTTTATCCGGCCTTTATTCACATTCTTGCCCGCCTGATGAATGC
TCATCCGGAATTTCGTATGGCAATGAAAGACGGTGAGCTGGTGATATGGGATAGTGTTCACCCTTGTTAC
ACCGTTTTCCATGAGCAAACTGAAACGTTTTCATCGCTCTGGAGTGAATACCACGACGATTTCCGGCAGT
TTCTACACATATATTCGCAAGATGTGGCGTGTTACGGTGAAAACCTGGCCTATTTCCCTAAAGGGTTTAT
TGAGAATATGTTTTTCGTCTCAGCCAATCCCTGGGTGAGTTTCACCAGTTTTGATTTAAACGTGGCCAAT
ATGGACAACTTCTTCGCCCCCGTTTTCACCATGGGCAAATATTATACGCAAGGCGACAAGGTGCTGATGC
CGCTGGCGATTCAGGTTCATCATGCCGTTTGTGATGGCTTCCATGTCGGCAGAATGCTTAATGAATTACA
ACAGTACTGCGATGAGTGGCAGGGCGGGGCGTAATTTTTTTAAGGCAGTTATTGGTGCCCTTAAACGCCT
GGGGTAATGACTCTCTAGCTTGAGGCATCAAATAAAACGAAAGGCTCAGTCGAAAGACTGGGCCTTTCGT
TTTATCTGTTGTTTGTCGGTGAACGCTCTCCTGAGTAGGACAAATCCGCCCTCTAGATTACGTGCAGTCG
ATGATAAGCTGTCAAACATGAGAATTGTGCCTAATGAGTGAGCTAACTTACATTAATTGCGTTGCGCTCA
CTGCCCGCTTTCCAGTCGGGAAACCTGTCGTGCCAGCTGCATTAATGAATCGGCCAACGCGCGGGGAGAG
GCGGTTTGCGTATTGGGCGCCAGGGTGGTTTTTCTTTTCACCAGTGAGACGGGCAACAGCTGATTGCCCT
TCACCGCCTGGCCCTGAGAGAGTTGCAGCAAGCGGTCCACGCTGGTTTGCCCCAGCAGGCGAAAATCCTG
TTTGATGGTGGTTAACGGCGGGATATAACATGAGCTGTCTTCGGTATCGTCGTATCCCACTACCGAGATA
TCCGCACCAACGCGCAGCCCGGACTCGGTAATGGCGCGCATTGCGCCCAGCGCCATCTGATCGTTGGCAA
CCAGCATCGCAGTGGGAACGATGCCCTCATTCAGCATTTGCATGGTTTGTTGAAAACCGGACATGGCACT
CCAGTCGCCTTCCCGTTCCGCTATCGGCTGAATTTGATTGCGAGTGAGATATTTATGCCAGCCAGCCAGA
CGCAGACGCGCCGAGACAGAACTTAATGGGCCCGCTAACAGCGCGATTTGCTGGTGACCCAATGCGACCA
GATGCTCCACGCCCAGTCGCGTACCGTCTTCATGGGAGAAAATAATACTGTTGATGGGTGTCTGGTCAGA
GACATCAAGAAATAACGCCGGAACATTAGTGCAGGCAGCTTCCACAGCAATGGCATCCTGGTCATCCAGC
GGATAGTTAATGATCAGCCCACTGACGCGTTGCGCGAGAAGATTGTGCACCGCCGCTTTACAGGCTTCGA
CGCCGCTTCGTTCTACCATCGACACCACCACGCTGGCACCCAGTTGATCGGCGCGAGATTTAATCGCCGC
GACAATTTGCGACGGCGCGTGCAGGGCCAGACTGGAGGTGGCAACGCCAATCAGCAACGACTGTTTGCCC
GCCAGTTGTTGTGCCACGCGGTTGGGAATGTAATTCAGCTCCGCCATCGCCGCTTCCACTTTTTCCCGCG
TTTTCGCAGAAACGTGGCTGGCCTGGTTCACCACGCGGGAAACGGTCTGATAAGAGACACCGGCATACTC
TGCGACATCGTATAACGTTACTGGTTTCACATTCACCACCCTGAATTGACTCTCTTCCGGGCGCTATCAT
GCCATACCGCGAAAGGTTTTGCACCATTCGATGGTGTCGGAATTTCGGGCAGCGTTGGGTCCTGGCCACG
GGTGCGCATGATCTAGAGCTGCCTCGCGCGTTTCGGTGATGACGGTGAAAACCTCTGACACATGCAGCTC
CCGGAGACGGTCACAGCTTGTCTGTAAGCGGATGCCGGGAGCAGACAAGCCCGTCAGGGCGCGTCAGCGG
GTGTTGGCGGGTGTCGGGGCGCAGCCATGACCCAGTCACGTAGCGATAGCGGAGTGTATACTGGCTTAAC
TATGCGGCATCAGAGCAGATTGTACTGAGAGTGCACCACATGCGGTGTGAAATACCGCACAGATGCGTAA
GGAGAAAATACCGCATCAGGCGCTCTTCCGCTTCCTCGCTCACTGACTCGCTGCGCTCGGTCGTTCGGCT
GCGGCGAGCGGTATCAGCTCACTCAAAGGCGGTAATACGGTTATCCACAGAATCAGGGGATAACGCAGGA
AAGAACATGTGAGCAAAAGGCCAGCAAAAGGCCAGGAACCGTAAAAAGGCCGCGTTGCTGGCGTTTTTCC
ATAGGCTCCGCCCCCCTGACGAGCATCACAAAAATCGACGCTCAAGTCAGAGGTGGCGAAACCCGACAGG
ACTATAAAGATACCAGGCGTTTCCCCCTGGAAGCTCCCTCGTGCGCTCTCCTGTTCCGACCCTGCCGCTT
ACCGGATACCTGTCCGCCTTTCTCCCTTCGGGAAGCGTGGCGCTTTCTCATAGCTCACGCTGTAGGTATC
TCAGTTCGGTGTAGGTCGTTCGCTCCAAGCTGGGCTGTGTGCACGAACCCCCCGTTCAGCCCGACCGCTG
CGCCTTATCCGGTAACTATCGTCTTGAGTCCAACCCGGTAAGACACGACTTATCGCCACTGGCAGCAGCC
ACTGGTAACAGGATTAGCAGAGCGAGGTATGTAGGCGGTGCTACAGAGTTCTTGAAGTGGTGGCCTAACT
ACGGCTACACTAGAAGGACAGTATTTGGTATCTGCGCTCTGCTGAAGCCAGTTACCTTCGGAAAAAGAGT
TGGTAGCTCTTGATCCGGCAAACAAACCACCGCTGGTAGCGGTGGTTTTTTTGTTTGCAAGCAGCAGATT
ACGCGCAGAAAAAAAGGATCTCAAGAAGATCCTTTGATCTTTTCTACGGGGTCTGACGCTCAGTGGAACG
AAAACTCACGTTAAGGGATTTTGGTCATGAGATTATCAAAAAGGATCTTCACCTAGATCCTTTTAAATTA
AAAATGAAGTTTTAAATCAATCTAAAGTATATATGAGTAAACTTGGTCTGACAGTTACCAATGCTTAATC
AGTGAGGCACCTATCTCAGCGATCTGTCTATTTCGTTCATCCATAGTTGCCTGACTCCCCGTCGTGTAGA
TAACTACGATACGGGAGGGCTTACCATCTGGCCCCAGTGCTGCAATGATACCGCGAGACCCACGCTCACC
GGCTCCAGATTTATCAGCAATAAACCAGCCAGCCGGAAGGGCCGAGCGCAGAAGTGGTCCTGCAACTTTA
TCCGCCTCCATCCAGTCTATTAATTGTTGCCGGGAAGCTAGAGTAAGTAGTTCGCCAGTTAATAGTTTGC
GCAACGTTGTTGCCATTGCTACAGGCATCGTGGTGTCACGCTCGTCGTTTGGTATGGCTTCATTCAGCTC
CGGTTCCCAACGATCAAGGCGAGTTACATGATCCCCCATGTTGTGCAAAAAAGCGGTTAGCTCCTTCGGT
CCTCCGATCGTTGTCAGAAGTAAGTTGGCCGCAGTGTTATCACTCATGGTTATGGCAGCACTGCATAATT
CTCTTACTGTCATGCCATCCGTAAGATGCTTTTCTGTGACTGGTGAGTACTCAACCAAGTCATTCTGAGA
ATAGTGTATGCGGCGACCGAGTTGCTCTTGCCCGGCGTCAATACGGGATAATACCGCGCCACATAGCAGA
ACTTTAAAAGTGCTCATCATTGGAAAACGTTCTTCGGGGCGAAAACTCTCAAGGATCTTACCGCTGTTGA
GATCCAGTTCGATGTAACCCACTCGTGCACCCAACTGATCTTCAGCATCTTTTACTTTCACCAGCGTTTC
TGGGTGAGCAAAAACAGGAAGGCAAAATGCCGCAAAAAAGGGAATAAGGGCGACACGGAAATGTTGAATA
CTCATACTCTTCCTTTTTCAATATTATTGAAGCATTTATCAGGGTTATTGTCTCATGAGCGGATACATAT
TTGAATGTATTTAGAAAAATAAACAAATAGGGGTTCCGCGCACATTTCCCCGAAAAGTGCCACCTGACGT
CTAAGAAACCATTATTATCATGACATTAACCTATAAAAATAGGCGTATCACGAGGCCCTTTCGTCTTCAC
