>Addgene plasmid #118854 | pQLinkHD_EBFP2-ECFP | depositor partial sequence | sequence record 224640 | pQE_F was the primer used to obtain seqence data
NNNNNNNNTNNTGACNTTAACCTATAAAAATAGGCGTATCACGAGGCCCTTTCGTCTTCACCTCGAGCTT
AATTAACAACACCATTTGTCGAGAAATCATAAAAAATTTATTTGCTTTGTGAGCGGATAACAATTATAAT
AGATTCAATTGTGAGCGGATAACAATTTCACACAGAATTCATTAAAGAGGAGAAATTAACTATGAAACAT
CACCATCACCATCACCATGGTGCTGCAGGTACAAGTTTGTACAAAAAAGCAGGCTTCATGGTGAGCAAGG
GCGAGGAGCTGTTCACCGGGGTGGTGCCCATCCTGGTCGAGCTGGACGGCGACGTAAACGGCCACAAGTT
CAGCGTGAGGGGCGAGGGCGAGGGCGATGCCACCAACGGCAAGCTGACCCTGAAGTTCATCTGCACCACC
GGCAAGCTGCCCGTGCCCTGGCCCACCCTCGTGACCACCCTGAGCCACGGCGTGCAGTGCTTCGCCCGCT
ACCCCGACCACATGAAGCAGCACGACTTCTTCAAGTCCGCCATGCCCGAAGGCTACGTCCAGGAGCGCAC
CATCTTCTTCAAGGACGACGGCACCTACAAGACCCGCGCCGAGGTGAAGTTCGAGGGCGACACCCTAGTG
AACCGCATCGAGCTGAAGGGCGTCGACTTCAAGGAGGACGGCAACATCCTGGGGCACAAGCTGGAGTACA
ACTTCAACAGCCACAACATCTATATCATGGCCGTCAAGCAGAAGAACGGCATCAAGGTGAACTTCAAGAT
CCGCCACAACGTGGAGGACGGCAGCGTGCAGCTCGCCGACCACTACCAGCAGAACACCCCCATCGGCGAC
GGCCCCGTGCTGCTGCCCGACAGCCACTACCTGAGCACCCAGTCCGTGCTGAGCAAAGACCCCAACGAGA
AGCGCGATCACATGGTCCTGCTGGAGTTCCGCACCGCCGCCGGGATCACTCTCGGCATGGACGAGCTGTA
CAAGACCGGTGCCGGAANNNGGGGGCCTANGAATGGTGNNCAANGGCCAAGGGCGATGCNACCTACGGCA
AGCTGACCCTGAAGTTCATNTGNNCCACCGGCAAGCTGCCCGTGCCNTGGCCNACCCTCNGGACCNCCCT
GAACTGGGGGCGTGCAGTGCTTCACCNNNNACCCNAACNNANGGAANNNACCAANNTTTT
