>Addgene plasmid #118854 | pQLinkHD_EBFP2-ECFP | depositor partial sequence | sequence record 224641 | pQE_R was the primer used to obtain seqence data
NNNNNCAGCTCNGCTATTAAGCTTACCACTTTGTACANGAAAGCTGGGTCAAGCTTTTACTTGTACAGCT
CGTCCATGCCGAGAGTGATCCCGGCGGCGGTCACGAACTCCAGCAGGACCATGTGATCGCGCTTCTCGTT
GGGGTCTTTGCTCAGGGCGGACTGGGTGCTCAGGTAGTGGTTGTCGGGCAGCAGCACGGGGCCGTCGCCG
ATGGGGGTGTTCTGCTGGTAGTGGTCGGCGAGCTGCACGCTGCCGTCCTCGATGTTGTGGCGGATCTTGA
AGTTGGCCTTGATGCCGTTCTTCTGCTTGTCGGCGGTGATATAGACGTTGTGGCTGATGTAGTTGTACTC
CAGCTTGTGCCCCAGGATGTTGCCGTCCTCCTTGAAGTCGATGCCCTTCAGCTCGATGCGGTTCACCAGG
GTGTCGCCCTCGAACTTCACCTCGGCGCGGGTCTTGTAGTTGCCGTCGCCCTTGAAGAAGATGGTGCGCT
CCTGGACGTAGCCTTCGGGCATGGCGGACTTGAAGAAGTCGTGCTGCTTCATGTGGTCGGGGTAGCGGCT
GAAGCACTGCACGCCCCAGGTCAGGGTGGTCACGAGGGTGGGCCAGGGCACGGGCAGCTTGCCGGTGGTG
CAGATGAACTTCAGGGTCAGCTTGCCGTAGGTGGCATCGCCCTCGCCCTTGCTCACCATTCCTAGGCCCC
CACCTCCGGCACCGGTCTTGTACAGCTCGTCCATGCCGAGAGTGATCCCGGCGGCGGTGCGGAACTCCAG
CAGGACCATGTGATCGCGCTTCTCGTTGGGGTCTTTGCTCAANACGGACTGGGTGCTCAGGTANTGGCTG
TCGGGCAGCANCACGGGGCCGGCGCCGAAGGGGGGTGTTNNGCNTGGNANTGGNCC
